Addgene plasmid #103088: pUC19-B5XLC1
Purpose: Cas9 coding gene template with optimized sequence for human codon usage
Depositing lab: Duhee Bang. Depositing organization: Yonsei University. Publication: High-throughput construction of multiple cas9 gene variants via assembly of high-depth tiled and sequence-verified oligonucleotides. Cho N, Seo HN, Ryu T, Kwon E, Huh S, Noh J, Yeom H, Hwang B, Ha H, Lee JH, Kwon S, Bang D. Nucleic Acids Res. 2018 May 18;46(9):e55. doi: 10.1093/nar/gky112. PubMed 29529247.
Backbone
  Vector backbone: pUC19
  Backbone manufacturer: NEB(New England Biolabs)
  Vector type: CRISPR ; Cloning vector
Growth in bacteria
  Bacterial resistance: Ampicillin, 100 μg/mL
  Growth temperature: 37°C
  Growth strain: DH5alpha
  Copy number: High Copy
Gene/Insert
  Gene/Insert name: B5XLC1(Cas9 coding gene from Streptococcus pyogenes serotype M49 (strain NZ131))
  Insert size (bp): 4104
  Mutation: human codon-optimized
  Cloning method: Gibson Cloning
  Sequencing primers: 5′ gctgcaaggcgattaagttg; 3′ cggctcgtatgttgtgtgg
Terms and licenses: Academic/Nonprofit Terms; Industry Terms: Not Available to Industry
How to cite: pUC19-B5XLC1 was a gift from Duhee Bang (Addgene plasmid # 103088 ; http://n2t.net/addgene:103088 ; RRID:Addgene_103088)
