[The description below was written by a language model from this plasmid's Addgene catalogue record and pLannotate feature annotations shown in this document.]
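Description:
pUC19-B5XLC1 is a bacterial cloning plasmid built on the pUC19 backbone that serves as a sequence-verified template for a Cas9 coding gene rather than as an expression vector. It replicates in E. coli from the high-copy ColE1/pUC origin and is selected with ampicillin through the β-lactamase gene and its native promoter. The sequenced plasmid is 6,855 nt. The short fragments annotated as bom, rop, lacI and RSF ori appear to be partial matches within pUC-derived backbone sequence rather than functional elements.

The insert, placed by Gibson assembly, is a 4,104 bp open reading frame encoding the Cas9 protein designated B5XLC1, from Streptococcus pyogenes serotype M49 (strain NZ131), recoded for human codon usage. The automated annotation labels this region by similarity to the better-known serotype M1 Cas9, which is a homology match and not the catalogued source. The gene interrupts the lacZα region of pUC19. A remnant of lacZα lies on one side, and the lac promoter, lac operator and CAP binding site lie on the other. These lac elements are on the opposite strand from the Cas9 reading frame, so they point into the gene in antisense and would not drive its expression. No mammalian promoter, polyadenylation signal, nuclear localisation signal, epitope tag or guide RNA cassette is annotated.

The plasmid therefore works as a source of a human codon-optimised Cas9 orthologue sequence for amplification or subcloning into expression vectors. It comes from work on high-throughput assembly of multiple cas9 gene variants from tiled, sequence-verified oligonucleotides.
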