Features (pLannotate 1.2.2; 12 found; start..end, strand, type, name):
     61..160     +  misc_feature   bom (fragment): basis of mobility region from pBR322
    166..320     -  CDS            lacZα (fragment): LacZα fragment of β-galactosidase; lacZ fragment
    362..4465    +  CDS            cas9: CAS9_STRP1 - Also known as csn1 From Streptococcus pyogenes serotype M1.
   4532..4548    -  protein_bind   lac operator: The lac repressor binds to the lac operator to inhibit transcription in E. coli. This inhibition can be relieved by adding lactose or isopropyl-β-D-thiogalactopyranoside (IPTG). lac repressor encoded by lacI
   4556..4586    -  promoter       lac promoter: promoter for the E. coli lac operon
   4601..4622    -  protein_bind   CAP binding site: CAP binding activates transcription in the presence of cAMP. E. coli catabolite activator protein
   4635..4727    -  CDS            lacI (fragment): lac repressor; lacI; The lac repressor binds to the lac operator to inhibit transcription in E. coli. This inhibition can be relieved by adding lactose or isopropyl-β-D-thiogalactopyranoside (IPTG).
   4729..4777    -  rep_origin     RSF ori (fragment): Plasmids containing the RSF 1030 origin of replication can be propagated in E. coli cells that contain additional plasmids with compatible origins.
   4960..5548    -  rep_origin     ori: high-copy-number ColE1/pMB1/pBR322/pUC origin of replication
   5719..6579    -  CDS            AmpR: β-lactamase; bla; confers resistance to ampicillin, carbenicillin, and related antibiotics
   6580..6684    -  promoter       AmpR promoter: bla
   6779..6814    +  CDS            rop (fragment): Rop protein, which maintains plasmids at low copy number; rop
>Addgene plasmid #103088 | pUC19-B5XLC1 | addgene full sequence | sequence record 201738 | Addgene NGS Result
GGATGCCGGGAGCAGACAAGCCCGTCAGGGCGCGTCAGCGGGTGTTGGCGGGTGTCGGGGCTGGCTTAAC
TATGCGGCATCAGAGCAGATTGTACTGAGAGTGCACCATATGCGGTGTGAAATACCGCACAGATGCGTAA
GGAGAAAATACCGCATCAGGCGCCATTCGCCATTCAGGCTGCGCAACTGTTGGGAAGGGCGATCGGTGCG
GGCCTCTTCGCTATTACGCCAGCTGGCGAAAGGGGGATGTGCTGCAAGGCGATTAAGTTGGGTAACGCCA
GGGTTTTCCCAGTCACGACGTTGTAAAACGACGGCCAGTGTGCTGTCTCATCATTTTGGCAAAGAATTCG
CGGCCGCCACCATGGATAAGAAATATTCTATAGGACTTGACATAGGGACAAATAGTGTGGGCTGGGCCGT
GATCACCGACGATTATAAAGTGCCGTCAAAGAAGTTCAAAGTGCTGGGCAATACCGACCGGCACAGTATA
AAGAAAAACCTGATCGGGGCCCTGCTGTTTGACTCCGGGGAAACAGCCGAGGCCACTCGCCTTAAAAGAA
CAGCTAGGCGGCGATACACCAGGCGCAAAAATAGAATCTGCTATCTGCAGGAGATTTTTTCAAATGAGAT
CGCCAAGGTGGATGATAGCTTCTTTCACCGGTTGGAGGAGTCCTTCTTGGTCGAGGAGGATAAAAAACAC
GAGCGACACCCTATCTTTGGCAATATCGTAGACGAAGTCGCATATCACGAGAAATATCCTACAATCTACC
ACCTGCGGAAAAAGTTGGCCGACAGCACCGACAAAGCCGACCTGAGGCTGATCTATCTGGCCCTTGCCCA
TATGATAAAATTCCGAGGACATTTCCTGATCGAAGGAGATCTCAACCCCGATAATAGCGATGTGGATAAG
CTGTTCATTCAGCTCGTGCAGACCTACAATCAGCTTTTCGAGGAAAATCCCATCAACGCCTCCAGGGTCG
ACGCCAAGGCTATCCTGAGCGCTAGGCTTTCTAAGAGTAGGCGACTGGAGAACCTTATCGCTCAGCTGCC
CGGAGAGAAGCGGAACGGTCTGTTCGGCAACCTGATTGCCCTGTCACTCGGCCTGACACCCAATTTTAAG
TCCAACTTCGACCTGGCTGAGGATGCCAAACTCCAGCTGAGCAAGGACACTTATGATGATGATCTGGACA
ACCTGCTGGCTCAGATCGGTGACCAGTACGCAGACCTCTTTCTGGCCGCCAAAAACCTCAGCGACGCTAT
ACTCCTGTCAGACATTCTTAGGGTGAATACAGAAATAACCAAAGCCCCTTTGTCCGCATCCATGATCAAA
AGATATGATGAGCACCACCAGGATCTGACTCTCCTTAAAGCGCTGGTCCGGCAACAGCTGCCAGAAAAGT
ATAAGGAAATCTTCTTTGATCAGAGCAAAAACGGGTATGCGGGTTACATCGACGGGGGGGCCTCACAGGA
AGAGTTTTACAAATTCATTAAGCCTATCCTCGAGAAGATGGATGGCACTGAAGAGCTCCTGGCGAAACTG
AATCGCGAAGACCTTCTGCGGAAACAACGGACATTTGATAATGGGAGCATCCCTCACCAGATTCACCTGG
GGGAACTGCATGCCATACTTAGGCGGCAGGAGGACTTCTACCCCTTCCTGAAGGACAACCGGGAAAAAAT
CGAAAAAATTCTGACGTTCAGAATACCGTATTACGTGGGACCGCTGGCCAGGGGAAACAGCAGGTTTGCC
TGGATGACTCGGAAGTCCGAGGAAACGATCACCCCCTGGAATTTCGAGGAGGTCGTTGACAAGGGAGCAT
CCGCGCAGTCTTTTATCGAAAGAATGACGAATTTTGATAAAAACCTGCCTAATGAAAAAGTTCTCCCTAA
ACATTCTCTGCTCTATGAATACTTCACCGTGTATAATGAGCTCACCAAGGTTAAATATGTTACTGAGGGC
ATGCGCAAACCCGCGTTCTTGAGCGGCGAGCAGAAAAAGGCCATTGTCGACCTTCTGTTTAAGACTAACA
GGAAAGTCACAGTCAAGCAGCTCAAAGAAGACTATTTCAAGAAGATTGAGTGTTTCGATAGTGTGGAGAT
CTCAGGCGTCGAGGACAGATTTAACGCCTCACTGGGAACCTACCACGATCTCTTGAAGATCATCAAAGAC
AAGGATTTCCTGGACAATGAGGAGAACGAAGATATCCTCGAGGATATTGTGTTGACTCTCACCCTTTTTG
AGGATCGCGAAATGATTGAAGAGAGGCTTAAGACTTATGCCCACCTCTTTGATGATAAAGTGATGAAACA
GCTGAAGAGGCGGAGATACACTGGTTGGGGTCGGCTCTCCCGCAAACTCATCAACGGAATCAGGGACAAG
CAAAGTGGTAAAACCATATTGGATTTTCTTAAGAGTGACGGCTTTGCTAACCGCAACTTCATGCAGCTGA
TTCATGACGACAGTTTGACATTTAAGGAGGACTTGCAGAAAGCTCAAGTGAGCGGGCAGGGGGACAGTCT
GCATGAACATATTGCTAATTTGGCTGGCTCTCCAGCGATTAAGAAGGGCATTCTCCAGACAGTGAAGGTG
GTTGACGAACTGGTCAAGGTCATGGGTCGGCACAAGCCTGAGAACATCGTTATAGAAATGGCTCGCGAAA
ACCAAACAACCCAGAAAGGTCAGAAGAATAGTAGGGAGCGCATGAAGCGCATCGAAGAGGGCATCAAGGA
ACTCGGGAGCGATATTCTCAAAGAGTACCCCGTAGAAACGACACAGCTGCAGAATGAAAAACTGTATCTG
TATTACCTCCAGAACGGGAGGGACATGTATGTCGACCAAGAGCTGGACATTAACCGACTGAGCGACTACG
ATGTCGACCATATTGTACCCCAGTCATTCCTCAAAGACGACAGTATCGATAACAAAGTGCTGACAAGATC
CGACAAAAATAGGGGAAAAAGTGACAATGTCCCTTCCGAAGAGGTTGTCAAAAAGATGAAAAATTACTGG
AAGCAGCTTCTCAACGCAAAGCTGATTACACAGCGCAAGTTCGATAACCTGACCAAAGCTGAGCGAGGTG
GTTTGTCAGAACTTGACAAGGCTGGCTTTATCAAGAGACAGCTCGTCGAAACCAGACAAATCACCAAGCA
CGTAGCTCAGATCCTGGACTCCCGGATGAATACAAAGTACGACGAGAACGACAAACTGATTAGAGAGGTG
CGAGTGATAACTCTCAAATCCAAACTTGTGAGCGATTTCAGGAAGGATTTCCAGTTCTACAAAGTGCGAG
AGATAAATAATTATCACCACGCGCACGATGCTTACCTCAATGCTGTGGTGGGCACGGCCCTTATTAAGAA
GTATCCCAAGCTGGAATCCGAATTCGTTTATGGTGATTATAAGGTGTACGACATTAGAAAGATGATTGCA
AAGAGCGAGCAAGAAATCGGGAAGGCCACAGCTAAGTATTTCTTCTATTCTAACATCATGAATTTTTTCA
AAACAGAAATCACACTCGCTAATGGTGAGATTCGGAAAAGACCACTTATCGAAACCAATGGTGAGACAGG
AGAGATCGTGTGGGATAAGGGACGAGACTTCGCAACCGTCAGGAAGGTACTCTCCATGCCCCAGGTGAAT
ATCGTCAAGAAAACTGAGGTGCAGACAGGTGGGTTCTCAAAAGAAAGTATCCTGCCAAAACGGAATAGCG
ACAAACTCATTGCCCGCAAGAAAGACTGGGATCCGAAGAAGTACGGAGGCTTCGATTCCCCAACAGTGGC
CTACAGTGTCCTGGTTGTCGCAAAAGTTGAAAAGGGTAAAAGTAAGAAACTGAAGTCCGTCAAAGAACTT
GTCGGTATCACGATTATGGAACGCAGCTCATTCGAAAAGGACCCAGTGGATTTCCTGGAGGCTAAGGGGT
ACAAAGAGGTACGGAAAGACCTGATTATTAAGTTGCCAAAATACAGCCTGTTCGAGCTGGAAAACGGGAG
GAAGCGGATGCTCGCCTCTGCCGGGGAGCTGCAGAAGGGAAACGAGCTGGCCTTGCCCAGCAAGTATGTG
AACTTCCTGTACCTGGCTTCACACTACGAAAAGCTTAAGGGATCACCCGAGGATAACGAACAGAAGCAGC
TGTTTGTCGAGCAGCACAAACACTATCTGGATGAGATCATAGAACAGATCAGCGAGTTTTCCAAGCGAGT
GATACTCGCCGATGCAAACCTGGACAAAGTGCTCAGCGCGTATAATAAACACCGGGACAAGCCAATCAGA
GAGCAAGCCGAGAACATTATTCACTTGTTTACACTGACCAACTTGGGTGCTCCTGCCGCTTTCAAATGCT
TCGATACTACCATCGGGAGGAACAGATATAAATCAATTAAGGAGGTGTTGGATGCCACCCTCATTCACCA
GAGTATCACCGGATTGTACGAAACCCGGATTGACTTGAGCCAACTGGGGGGCGATAGCAGGGCTGACCCC
AAGAAGAAGAGGAAGGTGAGGTCCATGGTCATAGCTGTTTCCTGTGTGAAATTGTTATCCGCTCACAATT
CCACACAACATACGAGCCGGAAGCATAAAGTGTAAAGCCTGGGGTGCCTAATGAGTGAGCTAACTCACAT
TAATTGCGTTGCGCTCACTGCCCGCTTTCCAGTCGGGAAACCTGTCGTGCCAGCTGCATTAATGAATCGG
CCAACGCGCGGGGAGAGGCGGTTTGCGTATTGGGCGCTCTTCCGCTTCCTCGCTCACTGACTCGCTGCGC
TCGGTCGTTCGGCTGCGTCTTCCGCTTCCTCGCTCACTGACTCGCTGCGCTCGGTCGTTCGGCTGCGGCG
AGCGGTATCAGCTCACTCAAAGGCGGTAATACGGTTATCCACAGAATCAGGGGATAACGCAGGAAAGAAC
ATGTGAGCAAAAGGCCAGCAAAAGGCCAGGAACCGTAAAAAGGCCGCGTTGCTGGCGTTTTTCCATAGGC
TCCGCCCCCCTGACGAGCATCACAAAAATCGACGCTCAAGTCAGAGGTGGCGAAACCCGACAGGACTATA
AAGATACCAGGCGTTTCCCCCTGGAAGCTCCCTCGTGCGCTCTCCTGTTCCGACCCTGCCGCTTACCGGA
TACCTGTCCGCCTTTCTCCCTTCGGGAAGCGTGGCGCTTTCTCATAGCTCACGCTGTAGGTATCTCAGTT
CGGTGTAGGTCGTTCGCTCCAAGCTGGGCTGTGTGCACGAACCCCCCGTTCAGCCCGACCGCTGCGCCTT
ATCCGGTAACTATCGTCTTGAGTCCAACCCGGTAAGACACGACTTATCGCCACTGGCAGCAGCCACTGGT
AACAGGATTAGCAGAGCGAGGTATGTAGGCGGTGCTACAGAGTTCTTGAAGTGGTGGCCTAACTACGGCT
ACACTAGAAGAACAGTATTTGGTATCTGCGCTCTGCTGAAGCCAGTTACCTTCGGAAAAAGAGTTGGTAG
CTCTTGATCCGGCAAACAAACCACCGCTGGTAGCGGTGGTTTTTTTGTTTGCAAGCAGCAGATTACGCGC
AGAAAAAAAGGATCTCAAGAAGATCCTTTGATCTTTTCTACGGGGTCTGACGCTCAGTGGAACGAAAACT
CACGTTAAGGGATTTTGGTCATGAGATTATCAAAAAGGATCTTCACCTAGATCCTTTTAAATTAAAAATG
AAGTTTTAAATCAATCTAAAGTATATATGAGTAAACTTGGTCTGACAGTTACCAATGCTTAATCAGTGAG
GCACCTATCTCAGCGATCTGTCTATTTCGTTCATCCATAGTTGCCTGACTCCCCGTCGTGTAGATAACTA
CGATACGGGAGGGCTTACCATCTGGCCCCAGTGCTGCAATGATACCGCGAGACCCACGCTCACCGGCTCC
AGATTTATCAGCAATAAACCAGCCAGCCGGAAGGGCCGAGCGCAGAAGTGGTCCTGCAACTTTATCCGCC
TCCATCCAGTCTATTAATTGTTGCCGGGAAGCTAGAGTAAGTAGTTCGCCAGTTAATAGTTTGCGCAACG
TTGTTGCCATTGCTACAGGCATCGTGGTGTCACGCTCGTCGTTTGGTATGGCTTCATTCAGCTCCGGTTC
CCAACGATCAAGGCGAGTTACATGATCCCCCATGTTGTGCAAAAAAGCGGTTAGCTCCTTCGGTCCTCCG
ATCGTTGTCAGAAGTAAGTTGGCCGCAGTGTTATCACTCATGGTTATGGCAGCACTGCATAATTCTCTTA
CTGTCATGCCATCCGTAAGATGCTTTTCTGTGACTGGTGAGTACTCAACCAAGTCATTCTGAGAATAGTG
TATGCGGCGACCGAGTTGCTCTTGCCCGGCGTCAATACGGGATAATACCGCGCCACATAGCAGAACTTTA
AAAGTGCTCATCATTGGAAAACGTTCTTCGGGGCGAAAACTCTCAAGGATCTTACCGCTGTTGAGATCCA
GTTCGATGTAACCCACTCGTGCACCCAACTGATCTTCAGCATCTTTTACTTTCACCAGCGTTTCTGGGTG
AGCAAAAACAGGAAGGCAAAATGCCGCAAAAAAGGGAATAAGGGCGACACGGAAATGTTGAATACTCATA
CTCTTCCTTTTTCAATATTATTGAAGCATTTATCAGGGTTATTGTCTCATGAGCGGATACATATTTGAAT
GTATTTAGAAAAATAAACAAATAGGGGTTCCGCGCACATTTCCCCGAAAAGTGCCACCTGACGTCTAAGA
AACCATTATTATCATGACATTAACCTATAAAAATAGGCGTATCACGAGGCCCTTTCGTCTCGCGCGTTTC
GGTGATGACGGTGAAAACCTCTGACACATGCAGCTCCCGGAGACGGTCACAGCTTGTCTGTAAGC
