>Addgene plasmid #103088 | pUC19-B5XLC1 | depositor partial sequence | sequence record 195213 | B5XLC1
ATGGATAAGAAATATTCTATAGGACTTGACATAGGGACAAATAGTGTGGGCTGGGCCGTGATCACCGACG
ATTATAAAGTGCCGTCAAAGAAGTTCAAAGTGCTGGGCAATACCGACCGGCACAGTATAAAGAAAAACCT
GATCGGGGCCCTGCTGTTTGACTCCGGGGAAACAGCCGAGGCCACTCGCCTTAAAAGAACAGCTAGGCGG
CGATACACCAGGCGCAAAAATAGAATCTGCTATCTGCAGGAGATTTTTTCAAATGAGATCGCCAAGGTGG
ATGATAGCTTCTTTCACCGGTTGGAGGAGTCCTTCTTGGTCGAGGAGGATAAAAAACACGAGCGACACCC
TATCTTTGGCAATATCGTAGACGAAGTCGCATATCACGAGAAATATCCTACAATCTACCACCTGCGGAAA
AAGTTGGCCGACAGCACCGACAAAGCCGACCTGAGGCTGATCTATCTGGCCCTTGCCCATATGATAAAAT
TCCGAGGACATTTCCTGATCGAAGGAGATCTCAACCCCGATAATAGCGATGTGGATAAGCTGTTCATTCA
GCTCGTGCAGACCTACAATCAGCTTTTCGAGGAAAATCCCATCAACGCCTCCAGGGTCGACGCCAAGGCT
ATCCTGAGCGCTAGGCTTTCTAAGAGTAGGCGACTGGAGAACCTTATCGCTCAGCTGCCCGGAGAGAAGC
GGAACGGTCTGTTCGGCAACCTGATTGCCCTGTCACTCGGCCTGACACCCAATTTTAAGTCCAACTTCGA
CCTGGCTGAGGATGCCAAACTCCAGCTGAGCAAGGACACTTATGATGATGATCTGGACAACCTGCTGGCT
CAGATCGGTGACCAGTACGCAGACCTCTTTCTGGCCGCCAAAAACCTCAGCGACGCTATACTCCTGTCAG
ACATTCTTAGGGTGAATACAGAAATAACCAAAGCCCCTTTGTCCGCATCCATGATCAAAAGATATGATGA
GCACCACCAGGATCTGACTCTCCTTAAAGCGCTGGTCCGGCAACAGCTGCCAGAAAAGTATAAGGAAATC
TTCTTTGATCAGAGCAAAAACGGGTATGCGGGTTACATCGACGGGGGGGCCTCACAGGAAGAGTTTTACA
AATTCATTAAGCCTATCCTCGAGAAGATGGATGGCACTGAAGAGCTCCTGGCGAAACTGAATCGCGAAGA
CCTTCTGCGGAAACAACGGACATTTGATAATGGGAGCATCCCTCACCAGATTCACCTGGGGGAACTGCAT
GCCATACTTAGGCGGCAGGAGGACTTCTACCCCTTCCTGAAGGACAACCGGGAAAAAATCGAAAAAATTC
TGACGTTCAGAATACCGTATTACGTGGGACCGCTGGCCAGGGGAAACAGCAGGTTTGCCTGGATGACTCG
GAAGTCCGAGGAAACGATCACCCCCTGGAATTTCGAGGAGGTCGTTGACAAGGGAGCATCCGCGCAGTCT
TTTATCGAAAGAATGACGAATTTTGATAAAAACCTGCCTAATGAAAAAGTTCTCCCTAAACATTCTCTGC
TCTATGAATACTTCACCGTGTATAATGAGCTCACCAAGGTTAAATATGTTACTGAGGGCATGCGCAAACC
CGCGTTCTTGAGCGGCGAGCAGAAAAAGGCCATTGTCGACCTTCTGTTTAAGACTAACAGGAAAGTCACA
GTCAAGCAGCTCAAAGAAGACTATTTCAAGAAGATTGAGTGTTTCGATAGTGTGGAGATCTCAGGCGTCG
AGGACAGATTTAACGCCTCACTGGGAACCTACCACGATCTCTTGAAGATCATCAAAGACAAGGATTTCCT
GGACAATGAGGAGAACGAAGATATCCTCGAGGATATTGTGTTGACTCTCACCCTTTTTGAGGATCGCGAA
ATGATTGAAGAGAGGCTTAAGACTTATGCCCACCTCTTTGATGATAAAGTGATGAAACAGCTGAAGAGGC
GGAGATACACTGGTTGGGGTCGGCTCTCCCGCAAACTCATCAACGGAATCAGGGACAAGCAAAGTGGTAA
AACCATATTGGATTTTCTTAAGAGTGACGGCTTTGCTAACCGCAACTTCATGCAGCTGATTCATGACGAC
AGTTTGACATTTAAGGAGGACTTGCAGAAAGCTCAAGTGAGCGGGCAGGGGGACAGTCTGCATGAACATA
TTGCTAATTTGGCTGGCTCTCCAGCGATTAAGAAGGGCATTCTCCAGACAGTGAAGGTGGTTGACGAACT
GGTCAAGGTCATGGGTCGGCACAAGCCTGAGAACATCGTTATAGAAATGGCTCGCGAAAACCAAACAACC
CAGAAAGGTCAGAAGAATAGTAGGGAGCGCATGAAGCGCATCGAAGAGGGCATCAAGGAACTCGGGAGCG
ATATTCTCAAAGAGTACCCCGTAGAAACGACACAGCTGCAGAATGAAAAACTGTATCTGTATTACCTCCA
GAACGGGAGGGACATGTATGTCGACCAAGAGCTGGACATTAACCGACTGAGCGACTACGATGTCGACCAT
ATTGTACCCCAGTCATTCCTCAAAGACGACAGTATCGATAACAAAGTGCTGACAAGATCCGACAAAAATA
GGGGAAAAAGTGACAATGTCCCTTCCGAAGAGGTTGTCAAAAAGATGAAAAATTACTGGAAGCAGCTTCT
CAACGCAAAGCTGATTACACAGCGCAAGTTCGATAACCTGACCAAAGCTGAGCGAGGTGGTTTGTCAGAA
CTTGACAAGGCTGGCTTTATCAAGAGACAGCTCGTCGAAACCAGACAAATCACCAAGCACGTAGCTCAGA
TCCTGGACTCCCGGATGAATACAAAGTACGACGAGAACGACAAACTGATTAGAGAGGTGCGAGTGATAAC
TCTCAAATCCAAACTTGTGAGCGATTTCAGGAAGGATTTCCAGTTCTACAAAGTGCGAGAGATAAATAAT
TATCACCACGCGCACGATGCTTACCTCAATGCTGTGGTGGGCACGGCCCTTATTAAGAAGTATCCCAAGC
TGGAATCCGAATTCGTTTATGGTGATTATAAGGTGTACGACATTAGAAAGATGATTGCAAAGAGCGAGCA
AGAAATCGGGAAGGCCACAGCTAAGTATTTCTTCTATTCTAACATCATGAATTTTTTCAAAACAGAAATC
ACACTCGCTAATGGTGAGATTCGGAAAAGACCACTTATCGAAACCAATGGTGAGACAGGAGAGATCGTGT
GGGATAAGGGACGAGACTTCGCAACCGTCAGGAAGGTACTCTCCATGCCCCAGGTGAATATCGTCAAGAA
AACTGAGGTGCAGACAGGTGGGTTCTCAAAAGAAAGTATCCTGCCAAAACGGAATAGCGACAAACTCATT
GCCCGCAAGAAAGACTGGGATCCGAAGAAGTACGGAGGCTTCGATTCCCCAACAGTGGCCTACAGTGTCC
TGGTTGTCGCAAAAGTTGAAAAGGGTAAAAGTAAGAAACTGAAGTCCGTCAAAGAACTTGTCGGTATCAC
GATTATGGAACGCAGCTCATTCGAAAAGGACCCAGTGGATTTCCTGGAGGCTAAGGGGTACAAAGAGGTA
CGGAAAGACCTGATTATTAAGTTGCCAAAATACAGCCTGTTCGAGCTGGAAAACGGGAGGAAGCGGATGC
TCGCCTCTGCCGGGGAGCTGCAGAAGGGAAACGAGCTGGCCTTGCCCAGCAAGTATGTGAACTTCCTGTA
CCTGGCTTCACACTACGAAAAGCTTAAGGGATCACCCGAGGATAACGAACAGAAGCAGCTGTTTGTCGAG
CAGCACAAACACTATCTGGATGAGATCATAGAACAGATCAGCGAGTTTTCCAAGCGAGTGATACTCGCCG
ATGCAAACCTGGACAAAGTGCTCAGCGCGTATAATAAACACCGGGACAAGCCAATCAGAGAGCAAGCCGA
GAACATTATTCACTTGTTTACACTGACCAACTTGGGTGCTCCTGCCGCTTTCAAATGCTTCGATACTACC
ATCGGGAGGAACAGATATAAATCAATTAAGGAGGTGTTGGATGCCACCCTCATTCACCAGAGTATCACCG
GATTGTACGAAACCCGGATTGACTTGAGCCAACTGGGGGGCGAT
